>Addgene plasmid #8982 | pcDNA3-myc-FLNa WT | addgene partial sequence | sequence record 47660 | pGEX-3 5'-CCGGGAGCTGCATGTGTCAGAGG-3'
GCGCGAGGCAGCCGGATCATAATCAGCCATACCACATTTGTAGAGGTTTTACTTGCTTTAAAAAACCTCC
CACACCTCCCCCTGAACCTGAAACATAAAATGAATGCAATTGTTGTTGTTAACTTGTTTATTGCAGCTTA
TAATGGTTACAAATAAAGCAATAGCATCACAAATTTCACAAATAAAGCATTTTTTTCACTGCATTCTAGT
TGTGGTTTGTCCAAACTCATCAATGTATCTTATCATGTCTGGATCCGGCCTTGCCGGCCTCGAGCGGCCG
CGACCTGCAGGCGCAGAACTGGTAGGTATGGAAGATCCCTCGAGATCCATTGTGCTAGTCAGCTACCCTC
TGCCCAAGTGAAAGCCGAGAGGTCAGCGGCTGGCTGGGGAGGCAGGTGAGCGCAGCACGGCACAGGGCAG
GGGCAGCTGCAGTGACAGGCGGGCGGCCAGGGCGGCCTGGGCCGGGGTTGAGGGGAAGAGGGCGGGGCTG
CTTGGGTAGCGGGGCAGGCTTGGGGGCTGCCGGCTGGCACGGGCCCCAGACTCAGGGCACCACAACGCGG
TAGGGGCTGCCTGGGATGTGCTCGTGCCCCCATTTGACCACCAGTGTGTACTCCCCCTTGTCCTTGAGCA
GGTAGGACACGCTGTAGAGCCGGCTGCCCACGTGCTTCACCAGGATCTCCTCGCAGGGGGTCCTTGGGCC
ATGAACCCCCACCAGCAGCATGTTGTTGCCTGCTTTGCTGCAGTCTACTGTGAAGCTGCTCTTCTGGCCT
ACGTAGGCCTTGCTCAGCCCCAGGCCCTTGGCCACCACCTTGCTGGCGTCAGCAGGCCCAGGACCCGGGG
CCCCATGCTGGGGGGCACAGGTGGCCTTGGTCAGAGAGTCTACAAACA
