>Addgene plasmid #8982 | pcDNA3-myc-FLNa WT | addgene partial sequence | sequence record 162680 | CMV-F 5'-CGCAAATGGGCGGTAGGCGTG-3'
AGCAGAGCTCTCTGGCTAACTAGAGAACCCACTGCTTACTGGCTTATCGAAATTAATACGACTCACTATA
GGGAGACCCAAGCTTGGTACCATGGAGCAGAAGCTGATCAGCGAGGAGGACCTGGAATTCAGTAGCTCCC
ACTCTCGGGCGGGCCAGAGCGCAGCAGGCGCGGCTCCGGGCGGCGGCGTCGACACGCGGGACGCCGAGAT
GCCGGCCACCGAGAAGGACCTGGCGGAGGACGCGCCATGGAAGAAGATCCAGCAGAACACTTTCACGCGC
TGGTGCAACGAGCACCTGAAGTGCGTGAGCAAGCGCATCGCCAACCTGCAGACGGACCTGAGCGACGGGC
TGCGGCTTATCGCGCTGTTGGAGGTGCTCAGCCAGAAGAAGATGCACCGCAAGCACAACCAGCGGCCCAC
TTTCCGCCAAATGCAGCTTGAGAACGTGTCGGTGGCACTCGAGTTCCTGGACCGCGAGAGCATCAAACTG
GTGTCCATCGACAGCAAGGCCATCGTGGACGGGAACCTGAAGCTGATCCTGGGCCTCATCTGGACCCTGA
TCCTGCACTACTCCATCTCCATGCCCATGTGGGACGAGGAGGAGGATGAGGAGGCCAAGAAGCAGACCCC
CAAGCAGAGGCTCCTGGGCTGGATCCAGAACAAGCTGCCGCAGCTGCCCATCACCAACTTCAGCCGGGAC
TGGCAGAGCGGCCGGGCCCTGGGCGCCCTGGTGGACAGCTGTGCCCCGGGCCTGTGTCCTGACTGGGACT
CTTGGGACGCCAGCAAGCCCGTTACCAATGCGCGAGAGGCCATGCAGCAGGCGGATGACTGGCTGGGCAT
CCCCCAGGTGATCACCCCC
