[The description below was written by a language model from this plasmid's Addgene catalogue record.]
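Description:
pcDNA3-myc-FLNa WT is a mammalian expression plasmid built on the pcDNA3 backbone (about 5.4 kb without insert). It carries the full-length human filamin A (FLNA, also known as ABP-280) coding sequence as an insert of roughly 8.6 kb. The insert was placed between the HindIII and XbaI sites of the polylinker, both of which remain intact, and it bears an N-terminal myc epitope tag so the expressed protein can be detected or immunoprecipitated with anti-myc antibodies. The record does not list the promoter. pcDNA3 vectors conventionally drive inserts from the CMV immediate-early promoter, with a T7 promoter upstream of the cloning site, and the use of T7 as the 5′ sequencing primer fits this. In bacteria the plasmid is maintained at high copy under ampicillin selection. In mammalian cells a neomycin resistance cassette allows selection of stable transfectants with G418.

The "WT" designation marks this as the wild-type filamin A construct. The associated work concerned phosphorylation of filamin A by ribosomal S6 kinase (RSK) on a regulatory site, so the plasmid most plausibly served as the reference form against which phosphorylation of this actin cross-linking protein was examined in transfected cells. The record does not detail specific experiments or companion mutants. Repository sequencing found one amino acid difference from the reference protein sequence, D2626H, which users should bear in mind when interpreting results that depend on the C-terminal region. No feature table accompanies the record, so the arrangement of the backbone elements is inferred from the named vector and not confirmed by annotation.
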