Addgene plasmid #8982: pcDNA3-myc-FLNa WT
Depositing lab: John Blenis. Publication: Ribosomal S6 kinase (RSK) regulates phosphorylation of filamin A on an important regulatory site. Woo MS, Ohta Y, Rabinovitz I, Stossel TP, Blenis J. Mol Cell Biol. 2004 Apr . 24(7):3025-35. 10.1128/MCB.24.7.3025-3035.2004 PubMed 15024089.
Backbone
  Vector backbone: pcDNA3
  Backbone size w/o insert (bp): 5446
  Vector type: Mammalian Expression
  Selectable markers: Neomycin (select with G418)
Growth in bacteria
  Bacterial resistance: Ampicillin, 100 μg/mL
  Growth temperature: 37°C
  Growth strain: DH5alpha
  Copy number: High Copy
Gene/Insert
  Gene/Insert name: Filamin A (alt name: FLNa)
  Species: H. sapiens (human)
  Insert size (bp): 8640
  GenBank ID: NP_001447.1
  Entrez Gene: FLNA (a.k.a. ABP-280, ABPX, CSBS, CVD1, FGS2, FLN, FLN-A, FLN1, FMD, MNS, NHBP, OPD, OPD1, OPD2, XLVD, XMVD)
  Tag / fusion protein: myc (N terminal on insert)
  Cloning method: Restriction Enzyme; 5′ cloning site HindIII (not destroyed); 3′ cloning site XbaI (not destroyed)
  Sequencing primers: 5′ T7; 3′ pGEX-3
Terms and licenses: Academic/Nonprofit Terms; Industry Terms: Not Available to Industry
Depositor comments: Addgene sequencing results find amino acid substitution D2626H compared to reference sequence NP_001447.1.
How to cite: pcDNA3-myc-FLNa WT was a gift from John Blenis (Addgene plasmid # 8982 ; http://n2t.net/addgene:8982 ; RRID:Addgene_8982)
