LOCUS       Exported 14008 bp ds-DNA circular SYN 12-MAY-2021
DEFINITION  synthetic circular DNA
ACCESSION   .
VERSION     .
KEYWORDS    pcDNA3-myc-FLNa WT
SOURCE      synthetic DNA construct
  ORGANISM  synthetic DNA construct
REFERENCE   1 (bases 1 to 14008)
  AUTHORS   Woo MS, Ohta Y, Rabinovitz I, Stossel TP, Blenis J
  TITLE     Ribosomal S6 kinase (RSK) regulates phosphorylation of filamin A on
            an important regulatory site.
  JOURNAL   Mol Cell Biol. 2004 Apr . 24(7):3025-35.
  PUBMED    15024089
REFERENCE   2 (bases 1 to 14008)
  AUTHORS   .
  TITLE     Direct Submission
  JOURNAL   Exported May 12, 2021 from SnapGene Server 1.1.58
            http://www.snapgene.com
FEATURES             Location/Qualifiers
     source          1..14008
                     /organism="synthetic DNA construct"
                     /mol_type="other DNA"
     primer_bind     complement(11..28)
                     /label=L4440
                     /note="L4440 vector, forward primer"
     rep_origin      complement(182..770)
                     /direction=LEFT
                     /label=ori
                     /note="high-copy-number ColE1/pMB1/pBR322/pUC origin of
                     replication"
     primer_bind     complement(262..281)
                     /label=pBR322ori-F
                     /note="pBR322 origin, forward primer"
     CDS             complement(941..1801)
                     /codon_start=1
                     /gene="bla"
                     /product="beta-lactamase"
                     /label=AmpR
                     /note="confers resistance to ampicillin, carbenicillin, and
                     related antibiotics"
                     /translation="MSIQHFRVALIPFFAAFCLPVFAHPETLVKVKDAEDQLGARVGYI
                     ELDLNSGKILESFRPEERFPMMSTFKVLLCGAVLSRIDAGQEQLGRRIHYSQNDLVEYS
                     PVTEKHLTDGMTVRELCSAAITMSDNTAANLLLTTIGGPKELTAFLHNMGDHVTRLDRW
                     EPELNEAIPNDERDTTMPVAMATTLRKLLTGELLTLASRQQLIDWMEADKVAGPLLRSA
                     LPAGWFIADKSGAGERGSRGIIAALGPDGKPSRIVVIYTTGSQATMDERNRQIAEIGAS
                     LIKHW"
     primer_bind     1564..1583
                     /label=Amp-R
                     /note="Ampicillin resistance gene, reverse primer"
     promoter        complement(1802..1906)
                     /gene="bla"
                     /label=AmpR promoter
     primer_bind     complement(1981..2000)
                     /label=pRS-marker
                     /note="pRS vectors, use to sequence yeast selectable
                     marker"
     enhancer        2172..2551
                     /label=CMV enhancer
                     /note="human cytomegalovirus immediate early enhancer"
     promoter        2552..2755
                     /label=CMV promoter
                     /note="human cytomegalovirus (CMV) immediate early
                     promoter"
     primer_bind     2706..2726
                     /label=CMV-F
                     /note="Human CMV immediate early promoter, forward primer"
     primer_bind     2800..2819
                     /label=T7
                     /note="T7 promoter, forward primer"
     promoter        2800..2818
                     /label=T7 promoter
                     /note="promoter for bacteriophage T7 RNA polymerase"
     CDS             2841..2870
                     /codon_start=1
                     /product="Myc (human c-Myc proto-oncogene) epitope tag"
                     /label=Myc
                     /translation="EQKLISEEDL"
     polyA_signal    11080..11214
                     /label=SV40 poly(A) signal
                     /note="SV40 polyadenylation signal"
     primer_bind     complement(11357..11379)
                     /label=pGEX 3'
                     /note="pGEX vectors, reverse primer"
     promoter        complement(11498..11516)
                     /label=SP6 promoter
                     /note="promoter for bacteriophage SP6 RNA polymerase"
     primer_bind     complement(11499..11516)
                     /label=SP6
                     /note="SP6 promoter, forward primer"
     primer_bind     complement(11536..11553)
                     /label=BGH-rev
                     /note="Bovine growth hormone terminator, reverse primer.
                     Also called BGH reverse"
     polyA_signal    11542..11766
                     /label=bGH poly(A) signal
                     /note="bovine growth hormone polyadenylation signal"
     rep_origin      11812..12240
                     /direction=RIGHT
                     /label=f1 ori
                     /note="f1 bacteriophage origin of replication; arrow
                     indicates direction of (+) strand synthesis"
     primer_bind     complement(11899..11918)
                     /label=F1ori-R
                     /note="F1 origin, reverse primer"
     primer_bind     12109..12130
                     /label=F1ori-F
                     /note="F1 origin, forward primer"
     primer_bind     complement(12249..12269)
                     /label=pBABE 3'
                     /note="SV40 enhancer, reverse primer for pBABE vectors"
     promoter        12254..12583
                     /label=SV40 promoter
                     /note="SV40 enhancer and early promoter"
     rep_origin      12434..12569
                     /label=SV40 ori
                     /note="SV40 origin of replication"
     primer_bind     12496..12515
                     /label=SV40pro-F
                     /note="SV40 promoter/origin, forward primer"
     CDS             12650..13444
                     /codon_start=1
                     /gene="aph(3')-II (or nptII)"
                     /product="aminoglycoside phosphotransferase from Tn5"
                     /label=NeoR/KanR
                     /note="confers resistance to neomycin, kanamycin, and G418
                     (Geneticin(R))"
                     /translation="MIEQDGLHAGSPAAWVERLFGYDWAQQTIGCSDAAVFRLSAQGRP
                     VLFVKTDLSGALNELQDEAARLSWLATTGVPCAAVLDVVTEAGRDWLLLGEVPGQDLLS
                     SHLAPAEKVSIMADAMRRLHTLDPATCPFDHQAKHRIERARTRMEAGLVDQDDLDEEHQ
                     GLAPAELFARLKARMPDGEDLVVTHGDACLPNIMVENGRFSGFIDCGRLGVADRYQDIA
                     LATRDIAEELGGEWADRFLVLYGIAAPDSQRIAFYRLLDEFF"
     primer_bind     complement(12704..12723)
                     /label=Neo-R
                     /note="Neomycin resistance gene, reverse primer"
     primer_bind     13314..13333
                     /label=Neo-F
                     /note="Neomycin resistance gene, forward primer"
     polyA_signal    13618..13739
                     /label=SV40 poly(A) signal
                     /note="SV40 polyadenylation signal"
     primer_bind     complement(13788..13804)
                     /label=M13 rev
                     /note="common sequencing primer, one of multiple similar
                     variants"
     primer_bind     complement(13788..13804)
                     /label=M13 Reverse
                     /note="In lacZ gene. Also called M13-rev"
     primer_bind     complement(13801..13823)
                     /label=M13/pUC Reverse
                     /note="In lacZ gene"
     protein_bind    13812..13828
                     /label=lac operator
                     /bound_moiety="lac repressor encoded by lacI"
                     /note="The lac repressor binds to the lac operator to
                     inhibit transcription in E. coli. This inhibition can be
                     relieved by adding lactose or
                     isopropyl-beta-D-thiogalactopyranoside (IPTG)."
     promoter        complement(13836..13866)
                     /label=lac promoter
                     /note="promoter for the E. coli lac operon"
     protein_bind    13881..13902
                     /label=CAP binding site
                     /bound_moiety="E. coli catabolite activator protein"
                     /note="CAP binding activates transcription in the presence
                     of cAMP."
ORIGIN
        1 cttccgcttc ctcgctcact gactcgctgc gctcggtcgt tcggctgcgg cgagcggtat
       61 cagctcactc aaaggcggta atacggttat ccacagaatc aggggataac gcaggaaaga
      121 acatgtgagc aaaaggccag caaaaggcca ggaaccgtaa aaaggccgcg ttgctggcgt
      181 ttttccatag gctccgcccc cctgacgagc atcacaaaaa tcgacgctca agtcagaggt
      241 ggcgaaaccc gacaggacta taaagatacc aggcgtttcc ccctggaagc tccctcgtgc
      301 gctctcctgt tccgaccctg ccgcttaccg gatacctgtc cgcctttctc ccttcgggaa
      361 gcgtggcgct ttctcatagc tcacgctgta ggtatctcag ttcggtgtag gtcgttcgct
      421 ccaagctggg ctgtgtgcac gaaccccccg ttcagcccga ccgctgcgcc ttatccggta
      481 actatcgtct tgagtccaac ccggtaagac acgacttatc gccactggca gcagccactg
      541 gtaacaggat tagcagagcg aggtatgtag gcggtgctac agagttcttg aagtggtggc
      601 ctaactacgg ctacactaga agaacagtat ttggtatctg cgctctgctg aagccagtta
      661 ccttcggaaa aagagttggt agctcttgat ccggcaaaca aaccaccgct ggtagcggtg
      721 gtttttttgt ttgcaagcag cagattacgc gcagaaaaaa aggatctcaa gaagatcctt
      781 tgatcttttc tacggggtct gacgctcagt ggaacgaaaa ctcacgttaa gggattttgg
      841 tcatgagatt atcaaaaagg atcttcacct agatcctttt aaattaaaaa tgaagtttta
      901 aatcaatcta aagtatatat gagtaaactt ggtctgacag ttaccaatgc ttaatcagtg
      961 aggcacctat ctcagcgatc tgtctatttc gttcatccat agttgcctga ctccccgtcg
     1021 tgtagataac tacgatacgg gagggcttac catctggccc cagtgctgca atgataccgc
     1081 gagacccacg ctcaccggct ccagatttat cagcaataaa ccagccagcc ggaagggccg
     1141 agcgcagaag tggtcctgca actttatccg cctccatcca gtctattaat tgttgccggg
     1201 aagctagagt aagtagttcg ccagttaata gtttgcgcaa cgttgttgcc attgctacag
     1261 gcatcgtggt gtcacgctcg tcgtttggta tggcttcatt cagctccggt tcccaacgat
     1321 caaggcgagt tacatgatcc cccatgttgt gcaaaaaagc ggttagctcc ttcggtcctc
     1381 cgatcgttgt cagaagtaag ttggccgcag tgttatcact catggttatg gcagcactgc
     1441 ataattctct tactgtcatg ccatccgtaa gatgcttttc tgtgactggt gagtactcaa
     1501 ccaagtcatt ctgagaatag tgtatgcggc gaccgagttg ctcttgcccg gcgtcaatac
     1561 gggataatac cgcgccacat agcagaactt taaaagtgct catcattgga aaacgttctt
     1621 cggggcgaaa actctcaagg atcttaccgc tgttgagatc cagttcgatg taacccactc
     1681 gtgcacccaa ctgatcttca gcatctttta ctttcaccag cgtttctggg tgagcaaaaa
     1741 caggaaggca aaatgccgca aaaaagggaa taagggcgac acggaaatgt tgaatactca
     1801 tactcttcct ttttcaatat tattgaagca tttatcaggg ttattgtctc atgagcggat
     1861 acatatttga atgtatttag aaaaataaac aaataggggt tccgcgcaca tttccccgaa
     1921 aagtgccacc tgacgtcgac ggatcgggag atctcccgat cccctatggt gcactctcag
     1981 tacaatctgc tctgatgccg catagttaag ccagtatctg ctccctgctt gtgtgttgga
     2041 ggtcgctgag tagtgcgcga gcaaaattta agctacaaca aggcaaggct tgaccgacaa
     2101 ttgcatgaag aatctgctta gggttaggcg ttttgcgctg cttcgcgatg tacgggccag
     2161 atatacgcgt tgacattgat tattgactag ttattaatag taatcaatta cggggtcatt
     2221 agttcatagc ccatatatgg agttccgcgt tacataactt acggtaaatg gcccgcctgg
     2281 ctgaccgccc aacgaccccc gcccattgac gtcaataatg acgtatgttc ccatagtaac
     2341 gccaataggg actttccatt gacgtcaatg ggtggagtat ttacggtaaa ctgcccactt
     2401 ggcagtacat caagtgtatc atatgccaag tacgccccct attgacgtca atgacggtaa
     2461 atggcccgcc tggcattatg cccagtacat gaccttatgg gactttccta cttggcagta
     2521 catctacgta ttagtcatcg ctattaccat ggtgatgcgg ttttggcagt acatcaatgg
     2581 gcgtggatag cggtttgact cacggggatt tccaagtctc caccccattg acgtcaatgg
     2641 gagtttgttt tggcaccaaa atcaacggga ctttccaaaa tgtcgtaaca actccgcccc
     2701 attgacgcaa atgggcggta ggcgtgtacg gtgggaggtc tatataagca gagctctctg
     2761 gctaactaga gaacccactg cttactggct tatcgaaatt aatacgactc actataggga
     2821 gacccaagct tggtaccatg gagcagaagc tgatcagcga ggaggacctg gaattcagta
     2881 gctcccactc tcgggcgggc cagagcgcag caggcgcggc tccgggcggc ggcgtcgaca
     2941 cgcgggacgc cgagatgccg gccaccgaga aggacctggc ggaggacgcg ccatggaaga
     3001 agatccagca gaacactttc acgcgctggt gcaacgagca cctgaagtgc gtgagcaagc
     3061 gcatcgccaa cctgcagacg gacctgagcg acgggctgcg gcttatcgcg ctgttggagg
     3121 tgctcagcca gaagaagatg caccgcaagc acaaccagcg gcccactttc cgccaaatgc
     3181 agcttgagaa cgtgtcggtg gcactcgagt tcctggaccg cgagagcatc aaactggtgt
     3241 ccatcgacag caaggccatc gtggacggga acctgaagct gatcctgggc ctcatctgga
     3301 ccctgatcct gcactactcc atctccatgc ccatgtggga cgaggaggag gatgaggagg
     3361 ccaagaagca gacccccaag cagaggctcc tgggctggat ccagaacaag ctgccgcagc
     3421 tgcccatcac caacttcagc cgggactggc agagcggccg ggccctgggc gccctggtgg
     3481 acagctgtgc cccgggcctg tgtcctgact gggactcttg ggacgccagc aagcccgtta
     3541 ccaatgcgcg agaggccatg cagcaggcgg atgactggct gggcatcccc caggtgatca
     3601 cccccgagga gattgtggac cccaacgtgg acgagcactc tgtcatgacc tacctgtccc
     3661 agttccccaa ggccaagctg aagccagggg ctcccttgcg gcccaaactg aacccgaaga
     3721 aagcccgtgc ctacgggcca ggcatcgagc ccacaggcaa catggtgaag aagcgggcag
     3781 agttcactgt ggagaccaga agtgctggcc agggagaggt gctggtgtac gtggaggacc
     3841 cggccggaca ccaggaggag gcaaaagtga ccgccaataa cgacaagaac cgcaccttct
     3901 ccgtctggta cgtccccgag gtgacgggga ctcataaggt tactgtgctc tttgctggcc
     3961 agcacatcgc caagagcccc ttcgaggtgt acgtggataa gtcacagggt gacgccagca
     4021 aagtgacagc ccaaggtccc ggcctggagc ccagtggcaa catcgccaac aagaccacct
     4081 actttgagat ctttacggca ggagctggca cgggcgaggt cgaggttgtg atccaggacc
     4141 ccatgggaca gaagggcacg gtagagcctc agctggaggc ccggggcgac agcacatacc
     4201 gctgcagcta ccagcccacc atggagggcg tccacaccgt gcacgtcacg tttgccggcg
     4261 tgcccatccc tcgcagcccc tacactgtca ctgttggcca agcctgtaac ccgagtgcct
     4321 gccgggcggt tggccggggc ctccagccca agggtgtgcg ggtgaaggag acagctgact
     4381 tcaaggtgta cacaaagggc gctggcagtg gggagctgaa ggtcaccgtg aagggcccca
     4441 agggagagga gcgcgtgaag cagaaggacc tgggggatgg cgtgtatggc ttcgagtatt
     4501 accccatggt ccctggaacc tatatcgtca ccatcacgtg gggtggtcag aacatcgggc
     4561 gcagtccctt cgaagtgaag gtgggcaccg agtgtggcaa tcagaaggta cgggcctggg
     4621 gccctgggct ggagggcggc gtcgttggca agtcagcaga ctttgtggtg gaggctatcg
     4681 gggacgacgt gggcacgctg ggcttctcgg tggaagggcc atcgcaggct aagatcgaat
     4741 gtgacgacaa gggcgacggc tcctgtgatg tgcgctactg gccgcaggag gctggcgagt
     4801 atgccgttca cgtgctgtgc aacagcgaag acatccgcct cagccccttc atggctgaca
     4861 tccgtgacgc gccccaggac ttccacccag acagggtgaa ggcacgtggg cctggattgg
     4921 agaagacagg tgtggccgtc aacaagccag cagagttcac agtggatgcc aagcacggtg
     4981 gcaaggcccc acttcgggtc caagtccagg acaatgaagg ctgccctgtg gaggcgttgg
     5041 tcaaggacaa cggcaatggc acttacagct gctcctacgt gcccaggaag ccggtgaagc
     5101 acacagccat ggtgtcctgg ggaggcgtca gcatccccaa cagccccttc agggtgaatg
     5161 tgggagctgg cagccacccc aacaaggtca aagtatacgg ccccggagta gccaagacag
     5221 ggctcaaggc ccacgagccc acctacttca ctgtggactg cgccgaggct ggccaggggg
     5281 acgtcagcat cggcatcaag tgtgcccctg gagtggtagg ccccgccgaa gctgacatcg
     5341 acttcgacat catccgcaat gacaatgaca ccttcacggt caagtacacg ccccgggggg
     5401 ctggcagcta caccattatg gtcctctttg ctgaccaggc cacgcccacc agccccatcc
     5461 gagtcaaggt ggagccctct catgacgcca gtaaggtgaa ggccgagggc cctggcctca
     5521 gtcgcactgg tgtcgagctt ggcaagccca cccacttcac agtaaatgcc aaagctgctg
     5581 gcaaaggcaa gctggacgtc cagttctcag gactcaccaa gggggatgca gtgcgagatg
     5641 tggacatcat cgaccaccat gacaacacct acacagtcaa gtacacgcct gtccagcagg
     5701 gtccagtagg cgtcaatgtc acttatggag gggatcccat ccctaagagc cctttctcag
     5761 tggcagtatc tccaagcctg gacctcagca agatcaaggt gtctggcctg ggagagaagg
     5821 tggacgttgg caaagaccag gagttcacag tcaaatcaaa gggtgctggt ggtcaaggca
     5881 aagtggcatc caagattgtg ggcccctcgg gtgcagcggt gccctgcaag gtggagccag
     5941 gcctgggggc tgacaacagt gtggtgcgct tcctgccccg tgaggaaggg ccctatgagg
     6001 tggaggtgac ctatgacggc gtgcccgtgc ctggcagccc ctttcctctg gaagctgtgg
     6061 cccccaccaa gcctagcaag gtgaaggcgt ttgggccggg gctgcaggga ggcagtgcgg
     6121 gctcccccgc ccgcttcacc atcgacacca agggcgccgg cacaggtggc ctgggcctga
     6181 cggtggaggg cccctgtgag gcgcagctcg agtgcttgga caatggggat ggcacatgtt
     6241 ccgtgtccta cgtgcccacc gagcccgggg actacaacat caacatcctc ttcgctgaca
     6301 cccacatccc tggctcccca ttcaaggccc acgtggttcc ctgctttgac gcatccaaag
     6361 tcaagtgctc aggccccggg ctggagcggg ccaccgctgg ggaggtgggc caattccaag
     6421 tggactgctc gagcgcgggc agcgcggagc tgaccattga gatctgctcg gaggcggggc
     6481 ttccggccga ggtgtacatc caggaccacg gtgatggcac gcacaccatt acctacattc
     6541 ccctctgccc cggggcctac accgtcacca tcaagtacgg cggccagccc gtgcccaact
     6601 tccccagcaa gctgcaggtg gaacctgcgg tggacacttc cggtgtccag tgctatgggc
     6661 ctggtattga gggccagggt gtcttccgtg aggccaccac tgagttcagt gtggacgccc
     6721 gggctctgac acagaccgga gggccgcacg tcaaggcccg tgtggccaac ccctcaggca
     6781 acctgacgga gacctacgtt caggaccgtg gcgatggcat gtacaaagtg gagtacacgc
     6841 cttacgagga gggactgcac tccgtggacg tgacctatga cggcagtccc gtgcccagca
     6901 gccccttcca ggtgcccgtg accgagggct gcgacccctc ccgggtgcgt gtccacgggc
     6961 caggcatcca aagtggcacc accaacaagc ccaacaagtt cactgtggag accaggggag
     7021 ctggcacggg cggcctgggc ctggctgtag agggcccctc cgaggccaag atgtcctgca
     7081 tggataacaa ggacggcagc tgctcggtcg agtacatccc ttatgaggct ggcacctaca
     7141 gcctcaacgt cacctatggt ggccatcaag tgccaggcag tcctttcaag gtccctgtgc
     7201 atgatgtgac agatgcgtcc aaggtcaagt gctctgggcc cggcctgagc ccaggcatgg
     7261 ttcgtgccaa cctccctcag tccttccagg tggacacaag caaggctggt gtggccccat
     7321 tgcaggtcaa agtgcaaggg cccaaaggcc tggtggagcc agtggacgtg gtagacaacg
     7381 ctgatggcac ccagaccgtc aattatgtgc ccagccgaga agggccctac agcatctcag
     7441 tactgtatgg agatgaagag gtaccccgga gccccttcaa ggtcaaggtg ctgcctactc
     7501 atgatgccag caaggtgaag gccagtggcc ccgggctcaa caccactggc gtgcctgcca
     7561 gcctgcccgt ggagttcacc atcgatgcaa aggacgccgg ggagggcctg ctggctgtcc
     7621 agatcacgga tcccgaaggc aagccgaaga agacacacat ccaagacaac catgacggca
     7681 cgtatacagt ggcctacgtg ccagacgtga caggtcgcta caccatcctc atcaagtacg
     7741 gtggtgacga gatccccttc tccccgtacc gcgtgcgtgc cgtgcccacc ggggacgcca
     7801 gcaagtgcac tgtcacaggt gctggcatcg gccccaccat tcagattggg gaggagacgg
     7861 tgatcactgt ggacactaag gcggcaggca aaggcaaagt gacgtgcacc gtgtgcacgc
     7921 ctgatggctc agaggtggat gtggacgtgg tggagaatga ggacggcact ttcgacatct
     7981 tctacacggc cccccagccg ggcaaatacg tcatctgtgt gcgctttggt ggcgagcacg
     8041 tgcccaacag ccccttccaa gtgacggctc tggctgggga ccagccctcg gtgcagcccc
     8101 ctctacggtc tcagcagctg gccccacagt acacctacgc ccagggcggc cagcagactt
     8161 gggccccgga gaggcccctg gtgggtgtca atgggctgga tgtgaccagc ctgaggccct
     8221 ttgaccttgt catccccttc accatcaaga agggcgagat cacaggggag gttcggatgc
     8281 cctcaggcaa ggtggcgcag cccaccatca ctgacaacaa agacggcacc gtgaccgtgc
     8341 ggtatgcacc cagcgaggct ggcctgcacg agatggacat ccgctatgac aacatgcaca
     8401 tcccaggaag ccccttgcag ttctatgtgg attacgtcaa ctgtggccat gtcactgcct
     8461 atgggcctgg cctcacccat ggagtagtga acaagcctgc caccttcacc gtcaacacca
     8521 aggatgcagg agaggggggc ctgtctctgg ccattgaggg cccgtccaaa gcagaaatca
     8581 gctgcactga caaccaggat gggacatgca gcgtgtccta cctgcctgtg ctgccggggg
     8641 actacagcat tctagtcaag tacaatgaac agcacgtccc aggcagcccc ttcactgccc
     8701 gggtcacagg tgacgactcc atgcgtatgt cccacctaaa ggtcggctct gctgccgaca
     8761 tccccatcaa catctcagag acggatctca gcctgctgac ggccactgtg gtcccgccct
     8821 cgggccggga ggagccctgt ttgctgaagc ggctgcgtaa tggccacgtg gggatttcat
     8881 tcgtgcccaa ggagacgggg gagcacctgg tgcatgtgaa gaaaaatggc cagcacgtgg
     8941 ccagcagccc catcccggtg gtgatcagcc agtcggaaat tggggatgcc agtcgtgttc
     9001 gggtctctgg tcagggcctt cacgaaggcc acacctttga gcctgcagag tttatcattg
     9061 atacccgcga tgcaggctat ggtgggctca gcctgtccat tgagggcccc agcaaggtgg
     9121 acatcaacac agaggacctg gaggacggga cgtgcagggt cacctactgc cccacagagc
     9181 caggcaacta catcatcaac atcaagtttg ccgaccagca cgtgcctggc agccccttct
     9241 ctgtgaaggt gacaggcgag ggccgggtga aagagagcat cacccgcagg cgtcgggctc
     9301 cttcagtggc caacgttggt agtcattgtg acctcagcct gaaaatccct gaaattagca
     9361 tccaggatat gacagcccag gtgaccagcc catcgggcaa gacccatgag gccgagatcg
     9421 tggaagggga gaaccacacc tactgcatcc gctttgttcc cgctgagatg ggcacacaca
     9481 cagtcagcgt caagtacaag ggccagcacg tgcctgggag ccccttccag ttcaccgtgg
     9541 ggcccctagg ggaaggggga gcccacaagg tccgagctgg gggccctggc ctggagagag
     9601 ctgaagctgg agtgccagcc gaattcagta tctggacccg ggaagctggt gctggaggcc
     9661 tggccattgc tgtcgagggc cccagcaagg ctgagatctc ttttgaggac cgcaaggacg
     9721 gctcctgtgg tgtggcttat gtggtccagg agccaggtga ctacgaagtc tcagtcaagt
     9781 tcaacgagga acacattccc gacagcccct tcgtggtgcc tgtggcttct ccgtctggcg
     9841 acgcccgccg cctcactgtt tctagccttc aggagtcagg gctaaaggtc aaccagccag
     9901 cctcttttgc agtcagcctg aacggggcca agggggcgat cgatgccaag gtgcacagcc
     9961 cctcaggagc cctggaggag tgctatgtca cagaaattga ccaagataag tatgctgtgc
    10021 gcttcatccc tcgggagaat ggcgtttacc tgattgacgt caagttcaac ggtacccaca
    10081 tccctggaag ccccttcaag atccgagttg gggagcctgg gcatggaggg gacccaggct
    10141 tggtgtctgc ttacggagca ggtctggaag gcggtgtcac agggaaccca gctgagttcg
    10201 tcgtgaacac gagcaatgcg ggagctggtg ccctgtcggt gaccattgac ggcccctcca
    10261 aggtgaagat ggattgccag gagtgccctg agggctaccg cgtcacctat acccccatgg
    10321 cacctggcag ctacctcatc tccatcaagt acggcggccc ctaccacatt gggggcagcc
    10381 ccttcaaggc caaagtcaca ggcccccgtc tcgtcagcaa ccacagcctc cacgagacat
    10441 catcagtgtt tgtagactct ctgaccaagg ccacctgtgc cccccagcat ggggccccgg
    10501 gtcctgggcc tgctgacgcc agcaaggtgg tggccaaggg cctggggctg agcaaggcct
    10561 acgtaggcca gaagagcagc ttcacagtag actgcagcaa agcaggcaac aacatgctgc
    10621 tggtgggggt tcatggccca aggaccccct gcgaggagat cctggtgaag cacgtgggca
    10681 gccggctcta cagcgtgtcc tacctgctca aggacaaggg ggagtacaca ctggtggtca
    10741 aatgggggca cgagcacatc ccaggcagcc cctaccgcgt tgtggtgccc tgagtctggg
    10801 gcccgtgcca gccggcagcc cccaagcctg ccccgctacc caagcagccc cgccctcttc
    10861 ccctcaaccc cggcccaggc cgccctggcc gcccgcctgt cactgcagct gcccctgccc
    10921 tgtgccgtgc tgcgctcacc tgcctcccca gccagccgct gacctctcgg ctttcacttg
    10981 ggcagagggt agctgactag cacaatggat ctcgagggat cttccatacc taccagttct
    11041 gcgcctgcag gtcgcggccg ctcgaggccg gcaaggccgg atccagacat gataagatac
    11101 attgatgagt ttggacaaac cacaactaga atgcagtgaa aaaaatgctt tatttgtgaa
    11161 atttgtgatg ctattgcttt atttgtaacc attataagct gcaataaaca agttaacaac
    11221 aacaattgca ttcattttat gtttcaggtt cagggggagg tgtgggaggt tttttaaagc
    11281 aagtaaaacc tctacaaatg tggtatggct gattatgatc cggctgcctc gcgcgtttcg
    11341 gtgatgacgg tgaaaacctc tgacacatgc agctcccgga gacggtcaca gcttgtctgt
    11401 aagcggatgc cgggagcaga caagcccgtc agggcgcgtc agcgggtgtt ggcgggtgtc
    11461 ggggcgcagc catgaggtcg actctagagg gccctattct atagtgtcac ctaaatgcta
    11521 gagctcgctg atcagcctcg actgtgcctt ctagttgcca gccatctgtt gtttgcccct
    11581 cccccgtgcc ttccttgacc ctggaaggtg ccactcccac tgtcctttcc taataaaatg
    11641 aggaaattgc atcgcattgt ctgagtaggt gtcattctat tctggggggt ggggtggggc
    11701 aggacagcaa gggggaggat tgggaagaca atagcaggca tgctggggat gcggtgggct
    11761 ctatggcttc tgaggcggaa agaaccagct ggggctctag ggggtatccc cnnnnnnnnn
    11821 nnnnnnnnnn nnnnnnnnnn nnnnnnnnnn nnnnnnnnnn nnnnnnnnnn nnnnnnnnnn
    11881 nnnnnnnnnn nnnnnnnnnn nnnnnnnnnn nnnnnnnnnn nnnnnnnnnn nnnnncnnnn
    11941 nnnnnnnnnn nnnnnnnnnn nnnnnnnnnn nnnnnnnnnn nnnnnnnnnn nnnnnnnnnn
    12001 nnnnnnnnnn nnnnnnnnnn nnnnnnnann nnnnnnnnnn nnnnnnnnnn nnnnnnnnnn
    12061 nnnnnnnnnn nnnnnnncct ttgacgttgg agtccacgtt ctttaatagt ggactcttgt
    12121 tccaaactgg aacaacactc aaccctatct cggtctattc ttttgattta taagggattt
    12181 tgccgatttc ggcctattgg ttaaaaaatg agctgattta acaaaaattt aacgcgaatt
    12241 aattctgtgg aatgtgtgtc agttagggtg tggaaagtcc ccaggctccc cagcaggcag
    12301 aagtatgcaa agcatgcatc tcaattagtc agcaaccagg tgtggaaagt ccccaggctc
    12361 cccagcaggc agaagtatgc aaagcatgca tctcaattag tcagcaacca tagtcccgcc
    12421 cctaactccg cccatcccgc ccctaactcc gcccagttcc gcccattctc cgccccatgg
    12481 ctgactaatt ttttttattt atgcagaggc cgaggccgcc tctgcctctg agctattcca
    12541 gaagtagtga ggaggctttt ttggaggcct aggcttttgc aaaaagctcc cgggagcttg
    12601 tatatccatt ttcggatctg atcaagagac aggatgagga tcgtttcgca tgattgaaca
    12661 agatggattg cacgcaggtt ctccggccgc ttgggtggag aggctattcg gctatgactg
    12721 ggcacaacag acaatcggct gctctgatgc cgccgtgttc cggctgtcag cgcaggggcg
    12781 cccggttctt tttgtcaaga ccgacctgtc cggtgccctg aatgaactgc aggacgaggc
    12841 agcgcggcta tcgtggctgg ccacgacggg cgttccttgc gcagctgtgc tcgacgttgt
    12901 cactgaagcg ggaagggact ggctgctatt gggcgaagtg ccggggcagg atctcctgtc
    12961 atctcacctt gctcctgccg agaaagtatc catcatggct gatgcaatgc ggcggctgca
    13021 tacgcttgat ccggctacct gcccattcga ccaccaagcg aaacatcgca tcgagcgagc
    13081 acgtactcgg atggaagccg gtcttgtcga tcaggatgat ctggacgaag agcatcaggg
    13141 gctcgcgcca gccgaactgt tcgccaggct caaggcgcgc atgcccgacg gcgaggatct
    13201 cgtcgtgacc catggcgatg cctgcttgcc gaatatcatg gtggaaaatg gccgcttttc
    13261 tggattcatc gactgtggcc ggctgggtgt ggcggaccgc tatcaggaca tagcgttggc
    13321 tacccgtgat attgctgaag agcttggcgg cgaatgggct gaccgcttcc tcgtgcttta
    13381 cggtatcgcc gctcccgatt cgcagcgcat cgccttctat cgccttcttg acgagttctt
    13441 ctgagcggga ctctggggtt cgaaatgacc gaccaagcga cgcccaacct gccatcacga
    13501 gatttcgatt ccaccgccgc cttctatgaa aggttgggct tcggaatcgt tttccgggac
    13561 gccggctgga tgatcctcca gcgcggggat ctcatgctgg agttcttcgc ccaccccaac
    13621 ttgtttattg cagcttataa tggttacaaa taaagcaata gcatcacaaa tttcacaaat
    13681 aaagcatttt tttcactgca ttctagttgt ggtttgtcca aactcatcaa tgtatcttat
    13741 catgtctgta taccgtcgac ctctagctag agcttggcgt aatcatggtc atagctgttt
    13801 cctgtgtgaa attgttatcc gctcacaatt ccacacaaca tacgagccgg aagcataaag
    13861 tgtaaagcct ggggtgccta atgagtgagc taactcacat taattgcgtt gcgctcactg
    13921 cccgctttcc agtcgggaaa cctgtcgtgc cagctgcatt aatgaatcgg ccaacgcgcg
    13981 gggagaggcg gtttgcgtat tgggcgct
//
